>Addgene plasmid #36002 | GDF2_L (TAL 3010) | depositor full sequence | sequence record 44402 | GDF2_L (TAL 3010) sequence 8058 bps
GACGGATCGGGAGATCTCCCGATCCCCTATGGTCGACTCTCAGTACAATCTGCTCTGATGCCGCATAGTT
AAGCCAGTATCTGCTCCCTGCTTGTGTGTTGGAGGTCGCTGAGTAGTGCGCGAGCAAAATTTAAGCTACA
ACAAGGCAAGGCTTGACCGACAATTGCATGAAGAATCTGCTTAGGGTTAGGCGTTTTGCGCTGCTTCGCG
ATGTACGGGCCAGATATACGCGTTGACATTGATTATTGACTAGTTATTAATAGTAATCAATTACGGGGTC
ATTAGTTCATAGCCCATATATGGAGTTCCGCGTTACATAACTTACGGTAAATGGCCCGCCTGGCTGACCG
CCCAACGACCCCCGCCCATTGACGTCAATAATGACGTATGTTCCCATAGTAACGCCAATAGGGACTTTCC
ATTGACGTCAATGGGTGGACTATTTACGGTAAACTGCCCACTTGGCAGTACATCAAGTGTATCATATGCC
AAGTACGCCCCCTATTGACGTCAATGACGGTAAATGGCCCGCCTGGCATTATGCCCAGTACATGACCTTA
TGGGACTTTCCTACTTGGCAGTACATCTACGTATTAGTCATCGCTATTACCATGGTGATGCGGTTTTGGC
AGTACATCAATGGGCGTGGATAGCGGTTTGACTCACGGGGATTTCCAAGTCTCCACCCCATTGACGTCAA
TGGGAGTTTGTTTTGGCACCAAAATCAACGGGACTTTCCAAAATGTCGTAACAACTCCGCCCCATTGACG
CAAATGGGCGGTAGGCGTGTACGGTGGGAGGTCTATATAAGCAGAGCTCTCTGGCTAACTAGAGAACCCA
CTGCTTACTGGCTTATCGAAATTAATACGACTCACTATAGGGAGACCCAAGCTGGCTAGCACCATGGACT
ACAAAGACCATGACGGTGATTATAAAGATCATGACATCGATTACAAGGATGACGATGACAAGATGGCCCC
CAAGAAGAAGAGGAAGGTGGGCATTCACCGCGGGGTACCTATGGTGGACTTGAGGACACTCGGTTATTCG
CAACAGCAACAGGAGAAAATCAAGCCTAAGGTCAGGAGCACCGTCGCGCAACACCACGAGGCGCTTGTGG
GGCATGGCTTCACTCATGCGCATATTGTCGCGCTTTCACAGCACCCTGCGGCGCTTGGGACGGTGGCTGT
CAAATACCAAGATATGATTGCGGCCCTGCCCGAAGCCACGCACGAGGCAATTGTAGGGGTCGGTAAACAG
TGGTCGGGAGCGCGAGCACTTGAGGCGCTGCTGACTGTGGCGGGTGAGCTTAGGGGGCCTCCGCTCCAGC
TCGACACCGGGCAGCTGCTGAAGATCGCGAAGAGAGGGGGAGTAACAGCGGTAGAGGCAGTGCACGCCTG
GCGCAATGCGCTCACCGGGGCCCCCTTGAACCTGACCCCAGACCAGGTAGTCGCAATCGCGTCAAACGGA
GGGGGAAAGCAAGCCCTGGAAACCGTGCAAAGGTTGTTGCCGGTCCTTTGTCAAGACCACGGCCTTACAC
CGGAGCAAGTCGTGGCCATTGCAAATAATAACGGTGGCAAACAGGCTCTTGAGACGGTTCAGAGACTTCT
CCCAGTTCTCTGTCAAGCCCACGGGCTGACTCCCGATCAAGTTGTAGCGATTGCGTCGAACATTGGAGGG
AAACAAGCATTGGAGACTGTCCAACGGCTCCTTCCCGTGTTGTGTCAAGCCCACGGTTTGACGCCTGCAC
AAGTGGTCGCCATCGCCTCCAATATTGGCGGTAAGCAGGCGCTGGAAACAGTACAGCGCCTGCTGCCTGT
ACTGTGCCAGGATCATGGACTGACCCCAGACCAGGTAGTCGCAATCGCGTCACATGACGGGGGAAAGCAA
GCCCTGGAAACCGTGCAAAGGTTGTTGCCGGTCCTTTGTCAAGACCACGGCCTTACACCGGAGCAAGTCG
TGGCCATTGCAAGCAACATCGGTGGCAAACAGGCTCTTGAGACGGTTCAGAGACTTCTCCCAGTTCTCTG
TCAAGCCCACGGGCTGACTCCCGATCAAGTTGTAGCGATTGCGTCGAACATTGGAGGGAAACAAGCATTG
GAGACTGTCCAACGGCTCCTTCCCGTGTTGTGTCAAGCCCACGGTTTGACGCCTGCACAAGTGGTCGCCA
TCGCCAACAACAACGGCGGTAAGCAGGCGCTGGAAACAGTACAGCGCCTGCTGCCTGTACTGTGCCAGGA
TCATGGACTGACCCCAGACCAGGTAGTCGCAATCGCGAACAATAATGGGGGAAAGCAAGCCCTGGAAACC
GTGCAAAGGTTGTTGCCGGTCCTTTGTCAAGACCACGGCCTTACACCGGAGCAAGTCGTGGCCATTGCAA
GCAATGGGGGTGGCAAACAGGCTCTTGAGACGGTTCAGAGACTTCTCCCAGTTCTCTGTCAAGCCCACGG
GCTGACTCCCGATCAAGTTGTAGCGATTGCGAATAACAATGGAGGGAAACAAGCATTGGAGACTGTCCAA
CGGCTCCTTCCCGTGTTGTGTCAAGCCCACGGTTTGACGCCTGCACAAGTGGTCGCCATCGCCAACAACA
ACGGCGGTAAGCAGGCGCTGGAAACAGTACAGCGCCTGCTGCCTGTACTGTGCCAGGATCATGGACTGAC
CCCAGACCAGGTAGTCGCAATCGCGTCGAACATTGGGGGAAAGCAAGCCCTGGAAACCGTGCAAAGGTTG
TTGCCGGTCCTTTGTCAAGACCACGGCCTTACACCGGAGCAAGTCGTGGCCATTGCAAATAATAACGGTG
GCAAACAGGCTCTTGAGACGGTTCAGAGACTTCTCCCAGTTCTCTGTCAAGCCCACGGGCTGACTCCCGA
TCAAGTTGTAGCGATTGCGTCGAACATTGGAGGGAAACAAGCATTGGAGACTGTCCAACGGCTCCTTCCC
GTGTTGTGTCAAGCCCACGGTTTGACGCCTGCACAAGTGGTCGCCATCGCCAACAACAACGGCGGTAAGC
AGGCGCTGGAAACAGTACAGCGCCTGCTGCCTGTACTGTGCCAGGATCATGGACTGACACCCGAACAGGT
GGTCGCCATTGCTTCTAATGGGGGAGGACGGCCAGCCTTGGAGTCCATCGTAGCCCAATTGTCCAGGCCC
GATCCCGCGTTGGCTGCGTTAACGAATGACCATCTGGTGGCGTTGGCATGTCTTGGTGGACGACCCGCGC
TCGATGCAGTCAAAAAGGGTCTGCCTCATGCTCCCGCATTGATCAAAAGAACCAACCGGCGGATTCCCGA
GAGAACTTCCCATCGAGTCGCGGGATCCCAACTAGTCAAAAGTGAACTGGAGGAGAAGAAATCTGAACTT
CGTCATAAATTGAAATATGTGCCTCATGAATATATTGAATTAATTGAAATTGCCAGAAATTCCACTCAGG
ATAGAATTCTTGAAATGAAGGTAATGGAATTTTTTATGAAAGTTTATGGATATAGAGGTAAACATTTGGG
TGGATCAAGGAAACCGGACGGAGCAATTTATACTGTCGGATCTCCTATTGATTACGGTGTGATCGTGGAT
ACTAAAGCTTATAGCGGAGGTTATAATCTGCCAATTGGCCAAGCAGATGAAATGCAACGATATGTCGAAG
AAAATCAAACACGAAACAAACATATCAACCCTAATGAATGGTGGAAAGTCTATCCATCTTCTGTAACGGA
ATTTAAGTTTTTATTTGTGAGTGGTCACTTTAAAGGAAACTACAAAGCTCAGCTTACACGATTAAATCAT
ATCACTAATTGTAATGGAGCTGTTCTTAGTGTAGAAGAGCTTTTAATTGGTGGAGAAATGATTAAAGCCG
GCACATTAACCTTAGAGGAAGTGAGACGGAAATTTAATAACGGCGAGATAAACTTTTAAGGGCCCTTCGA
AGGTAAGCCTATCCCTAACCCTCTCCTCGGTCTCGATTCTACGCGTACCGGTCATCATCACCATCACCAT
TGAGTTTAAACCCGCTGATCAGCCTCGACTGTGCCTTCTAGTTGCCAGCCATCTGTTGTTTGCCCCTCCC
CCGTGCCTTCCTTGACCCTGGAAGGTGCCACTCCCACTGTCCTTTCCTAATAAAATGAGGAAATTGCATC
GCATTGTCTGAGTAGGTGTCATTCTATTCTGGGGGGTGGGGTGGGGCAGGACAGCAAGGGGGAGGATTGG
GAAGACAATAGCAGGCATGCTGGGGATGCGGTGGGCTCTATGGCTTCTGAGGCGGAAAGAACCAGCTGGG
GCTCTAGGGGGTATCCCC
[124 nt withheld, positions 4289-4412]
C
[32 nt withheld, positions 4414-4445]
CA
[57 nt withheld, positions 4448-4504]
A
[49 nt withheld, positions 4506-4554]
CCTTTGACGTTGGAGTCCACGTTCTTT
[37 nt withheld, positions 4582-4618]
ACCCTATCTCGGTCTATTCTTTTGATTTATAAGGGATTTTGGGGATTTCGGCCTATTGGTTAAAAAATGA
GCTGATTTAACAAAAATTTAACGCGAATTAATTCTGTGGAATGTGTGTCAGTTAGGGTGTGGAAAGTCCC
CAGGCTCCCCAGGCAGGCAGAAGTATGCAAAGCATGCATCTCAATTAGTCAGCAACCAGGTGTGGAAAGT
CCCCAGGCTCCCCAGCAGGCAGAAGTATGCAAAGCATGCATCTCAATTAGTCAGCAACCATAGTCCCGCC
CCTAACTCCGCCCATCCCGCCCCTAACTCCGCCCAGTTCCGCCCATTCTCCGCCCCATGGCTGACTAATT
TTTTTTATTTATGCAGAGGCCGAGGCCGCCTCTGCCTCTGAGCTATTCCAGAAGTAGTGAGGAGGCTTTT
TTGGAGGCCTAGGCTTTTGCAAAAAGCTCCCGGGAGCTTGTATATCCATTTTCGGATCTGATCAGCACGT
GTTGACAATTAATCATCGGCATAGTATATCGGCATAGTATAATACGACAAGGTGAGGAACTAAACCATGG
CCAAGCCTTTGTCTCAAGAAGAATCCACCCTCATTGAAAGAGCAACGGCTACAATCAACAGCATCCCCAT
CTCTGAAGACTACAGCGTCGCCAGCGCAGCTCTCTCTAGCGACGGCCGCATCTTCACTGGTGTCAATGTA
TATCATTTTACTGGGGGACCTTGTGCAGAACTCGTGGTGCTGGGCACTGCTGCTGCTGCGGCAGCTGGCA
ACCTGACTTGTATCGTCGCGATCGGAAATGAGAACAGGGGCATCTTGAGCCCCTGCGGACGGTGTCGACA
GGTGCTTCTCGATCTGCATCCTGGGATCAAAGCGATAGTGAAGGACAGTGATGGACAGCCGACGGCAGTT
GGGATTCGTGAATTGCTGCCCTCTGGTTATGTGTGGGAGGGCTAAGCACTTCGTGGCCGAGGAGCAGGAC
TGACACGTGCTACGAGATTTCGATTCCACCGCCGCCTTCTATGAAAGGTTGGGCTTCGGAATCGTTTTCC
GGGACGCCGGCTGGATGATCCTCCAGCGCGGGGATCTCATGCTGGAGTTCTTCGCCCACCCCAACTTGTT
TATTGCAGCTTATAATGGTTACAAATAAAGCAATAGCATCACAAATTTCACAAATAAAGCATTTTTTTCA
CTGCATTCTAGTTGTGGTTTGTCCAAACTCATCAATGTATCTTATCATGTCTGTATACCGTCGACCTCTA
GCTAGAGCTTGGCGTAATCATGGTCATAGCTGTTTCCTGTGTGAAATTGTTATCCGCTCACAATTCCACA
CAACATACGAGCCGGAAGCATAAAGTGTAAAGCCTGGGGTGCCTAATGAGTGAGCTAACTCACATTAATT
GCGTTGCGCTCACTGCCCGCTTTCCAGTCGGGAAACCTGTCGTGCCAGCTGCATTAATGAATCGGCCAAC
GCGCGGGGAGAGGCGGTTTGCGTATTGGGCGCTCTTCCGCTTCCTCGCTCACTGACTCGCTGCGCTCGGT
CGTTCGGCTGCGGCGAGCGGTATCAGCTCACTCAAAGGCGGTAATACGGTTATCCACAGAATCAGGGGAT
AACGCAGGAAAGAACATGTGAGCAAAAGGCCAGCAAAAGGCCAGGAACCGTAAAAAGGCCGCGTTGCTGG
CGTTTTTCCATAGGCTCCGCCCCCCTGACGAGCATCACAAAAATCGACGCTCAAGTCAGAGGTGGCGAAA
CCCGACAGGACTATAAAGATACCAGGCGTTTCCCCCTGGAAGCTCCCTCGTGCGCTCTCCTGTTCCGACC
CTGCCGCTTACCGGATACCTGTCCGCCTTTCTCCCTTCGGGAAGCGTGGCGCTTTCTCAATGCTCACGCT
GTAGGTATCTCAGTTCGGTGTAGGTCGTTCGCTCCAAGCTGGGCTGTGTGCACGAACCCCCCGTTCAGCC
CGACCGCTGCGCCTTATCCGGTAACTATCGTCTTGAGTCCAACCCGGTAAGACACGACTTATCGCCACTG
GCAGCAGCCACTGGTAACAGGATTAGCAGAGCGAGGTATGTAGGCGGTGCTACAGAGTTCTTGAAGTGGT
GGCCTAACTACGGCTACACTAGAAGGACAGTATTTGGTATCTGCGCTCTGCTGAAGCCAGTTACCTTCGG
AAAAAGAGTTGGTAGCTCTTGATCCGGCAAACAAACCACCGCTGGTAGCGGTGGTTTTTTTGTTTGCAAG
CAGCAGATTACGCGCAGAAAAAAAGGATCTCAAGAAGATCCTTTGATCTTTTCTACGGGGTCTGACGCTC
AGTGGAACGAAAACTCACGTTAAGGGATTTTGGTCATGAGATTATCAAAAAGGATCTTCACCTAGATCCT
TTTAAATTAAAAATGAAGTTTTAAATCAATCTAAAGTATATATGAGTAAACTTGGTCTGACAGTTACCAA
TGCTTAATCAGTGAGGCACCTATCTCAGCGATCTGTCTATTTCGTTCATCCATAGTTGCCTGACTCCCCG
TCGTGTAGATAACTACGATACGGGAGGGCTTACCATCTGGCCCCAGTGCTGCAATGATACCGCGAGACCC
ACGCTCACCGGCTCCAGATTTATCAGCAATAAACCAGCCAGCCGGAAGGGCCGAGCGCAGAAGTGGTCCT
GCAACTTTATCCGCCTCCATCCAGTCTATTAATTGTTGCCGGGAAGCTAGAGTAAGTAGTTCGCCAGTTA
ATAGTTTGCGCAACGTTGTTGCCATTGCTACAGGCATCGTGGTGTCACGCTCGTCGTTTGGTATGGCTTC
ATTCAGCTCCGGTTCCCAACGATCAAGGCGAGTTACATGATCCCCCATGTTGTGCAAAAAAGCGGTTAGC
TCCTTCGGTCCTCCGATCGTTGTCAGAAGTAAGTTGGCCGCAGTGTTATCACTCATGGTTATGGCAGCAC
TGCATAATTCTCTTACTGTCATGCCATCCGTAAGATGCTTTTCTGTGACTGGTGAGTACTCAACCAAGTC
ATTCTGAGAATAGTGTATGCGGCGACCGAGTTGCTCTTGCCCGGCGTCAATACGGGATAATACCGCGCCA
CATAGCAGAACTTTAAAAGTGCTCATCATTGGAAAACGTTCTTCGGGGCGAAAACTCTCAAGGATCTTAC
CGCTGTTGAGATCCAGTTCGATGTAACCCACTCGTGCACCCAACTGATCTTCAGCATCTTTTACTTTCAC
CAGCGTTTCTGGGTGAGCAAAAACAGGAAGGCAAAATGCCGCAAAAAAGGGAATAAGGGCGACACGGAAA
TGTTGAATACTCATACTCTTCCTTTTTCAATATTATTGAAGCATTTATCAGGGTTATTGTCTCATGAGCG
GATACATATTTGAATGTATTTAGAAAAATAAACAAATAGGGGTTCCGCGCACATTTCCCCGAAAAGTGCC
ACCTGACGTC
Features (pLannotate 1.2.2; 26 found; start..end, strand, type, name):
     36..80      -  misc_feature   bom (fragment): basis of mobility region from pBR322
    235..614     +  enhancer       CMV enhancer: human cytomegalovirus immediate early enhancer
    615..818     +  promoter       CMV promoter: human cytomegalovirus (CMV) immediate early promoter
    814..847     +  LTR            5' LTR (truncated) (fragment): truncated 5' long terminal repeat (LTR) from HIV-1
    863..881     +  promoter       T7 promoter: promoter for bacteriophage T7 RNA polymerase
    907..972     +  CDS            3xFLAG: three tandem FLAG® epitope tags, followed by an enterokinase cleavage site
   1024..1533    +  CDS            avrBs3 (fragment): AVRB3_XANEU - Experimental evidence at protein level: Swiss-Prot protein existence level 1. Avirulence protein. Acts as a transcription factor in C.annuum plants. In susceptible plants lacking the Bs3 resistance gene induces expression of a number of genes, including genes homologous to a family of auxin-induced genes, alpha-expansin genes, pectate lyase, anthocyanidin glucoside rhamnosyl transferase and at least one transcription factor, UPA20. Their expression leads to plant hypertrophy in mesophyll cells, probably mainly mediated by UPA20 (PubMed:17962565). In resistant plants induces the h
   3124..3330    +  CDS            pthXo1 (fragment): PTHX1_XANOP - Also known as tal2b. Experimental evidence at protein level: Swiss-Prot protein existence level 1. Avirulence protein. Acts as a transcription factor in rice, inducing expression of a number of host genes including SWEET11 (Os8N3, XA13, AC Q6YZF3) in susceptible plants with the Xa13 allele. Plants with the xa13 allele, which has an altered promoter, are resistant to bacterial blight caused by this bacterial strain and do not induce SWEET11. The xa13 allele elicits an atypical hypersensitive response (HR). PthXo1 binds SWEET11 promoter DNA in a sequence-specific manner. From Xanth
   3319..3906    +  CDS            FokI cleavage domain: nonspecific DNA cleavage domain of the FokI endonuclease (Li et al., 1992) must dimerize to be catalytically active
   3922..3963    +  CDS            V5 tag: epitope tag from simian virus 5
   4019..4243    +  polyA_signal   bGH poly(A) signal: bovine growth hormone polyadenylation signal
   4247..4268    +  promoter       SV40 promoter (fragment): SV40 enhancer and early promoter
   4289..4717    +  rep_origin     f1 ori (sequence partly withheld): f1 bacteriophage origin of replication; arrow indicates direction of (+) strand synthesis
   4731..5061    +  promoter       SV40 promoter: SV40 enhancer and early promoter
   5109..5156    +  promoter       EM7 promoter: synthetic bacterial promoter&nbsp
   5175..5573    +  CDS            BSD: blasticidin S deaminase; Aspergillus terreus BSD; confers resistance to blasticidin
   5574..5601    +  CDS            BleoR (fragment): antibiotic-binding protein; Sh ble from Streptoalloteichus hindustanus; confers resistance to bleomycin, phleomycin, and Zeocin™
   5611..5736    +  CDS            ble (fragment): BLE_KLEPN - Experimental evidence at protein level: Swiss-Prot protein existence level 1. Binding protein with a strong affinity to the bleomycin family of antibiotics. Binds to CL990; an antimitotic-antibiotic compound. From Klebsiella pneumoniae.
   5731..5852    +  polyA_signal   SV40 poly(A) signal: SV40 polyadenylation signal
   5925..5941    -  protein_bind   lac operator: The lac repressor binds to the lac operator to inhibit transcription in E. coli. This inhibition can be relieved by adding lactose or isopropyl-β-D-thiogalactopyranoside (IPTG). lac repressor encoded by lacI
   5949..5979    -  promoter       lac promoter: promoter for the E. coli lac operon
   5994..6015    -  protein_bind   CAP binding site: CAP binding activates transcription in the presence of cAMP. E. coli catabolite activator protein
   6028..6120    -  CDS            lacI (fragment): lac repressor; lacI; The lac repressor binds to the lac operator to inhibit transcription in E. coli. This inhibition can be relieved by adding lactose or isopropyl-β-D-thiogalactopyranoside (IPTG).
   6303..6891    -  rep_origin     ori: high-copy-number ColE1/pMB1/pBR322/pUC origin of replication
   7062..7922    -  CDS            AmpR: β-lactamase; bla; confers resistance to ampicillin, carbenicillin, and related antibiotics
   7923..8027    -  promoter       AmpR promoter: bla
