[The description below was written by a language model from this plasmid's Addgene catalogue record and pLannotate feature annotations shown in this document.]
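Description:
GDF2_L (TAL 3010) is a mammalian expression plasmid built on the JDS 78 backbone. It encodes the "left" half of a TALE nuclease (TALEN) pair directed against the zebrafish gdf2 gene (also called bmp9). It is maintained in E. coli through a high-copy ColE1/pUC-type origin and ampicillin resistance (AmpR with its own promoter), and it also carries an f1 phage origin. A second cassette places a blasticidin S deaminase gene under SV40 early and bacterial EM7 promoters, followed by an SV40 polyadenylation signal. This would allow blasticidin selection in eukaryotic cells, although the record does not state that this marker was used. Short annotated hits to bleomycin-resistance genes, lacI and an HIV-1 LTR appear to be backbone remnants rather than functional elements.

The payload is a single open reading frame driven by the CMV enhancer/promoter, with a T7 promoter immediately upstream of the coding sequence. Together these allow expression in transfected cells or in vitro transcription of mRNA. The frame begins with an N-terminal 3xFLAG tag, followed by TAL effector sequence annotated by homology to Xanthomonas AvrBs3 and PthXo1. The unannotated stretch between these flanking segments presumably holds the engineered repeat array that specifies the gdf2 target site. The wild-type FokI cleavage domain is fused at the C terminus, and a bGH polyadenylation signal ends the unit. A V5 tag is annotated just downstream of FokI, but the record does not show whether it is in frame with the nuclease. FokI must dimerize to cut, so this construct is meant to work with a partner "right" TALEN that binds the opposite strand. The pair creates a double-strand break whose error-prone repair disrupts the gene, in line with the depositor's work on targeted gene disruption in somatic zebrafish cells.
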