Addgene plasmid #36002: GDF2_L (TAL 3010)
Depositing lab: Keith Joung. Depositing organization: Massachusetts General Hospital. Publication: Targeted gene disruption in somatic zebrafish cells using engineered TALENs. Sander JD, Cade L, Khayter C, Reyon D, Peterson RT, Joung JK, Yeh JR. Nat Biotechnol. 2011 Aug 5;29(8):697-8. doi: 10.1038/nbt.1934. PubMed 21822241.
Backbone
  Vector backbone: JDS 78
  Vector type: Mammalian Expression ; T7
Growth in bacteria
  Bacterial resistance: Ampicillin, 100 μg/mL
  Growth temperature: 37°C
  Growth strain: XL1 Blue
  Copy number: High Copy
Gene/Insert
  Gene/Insert name: TAL array targeting GDF2 (alt name: GDF2)
  Species: D. rerio (zebrafish)
  Entrez Gene: gdf2 (a.k.a. bmp9)
  Tag / fusion protein: 3X Flag (N terminal on backbone); WT FOKI (C terminal on backbone)
  Cloning method: Restriction Enzyme; 5′ cloning site NA (unknown if destroyed); 3′ cloning site NA (unknown if destroyed)
  Sequencing primers: 5′ CMV-f; 3′ BGH rev
Terms and licenses: Academic/Nonprofit Terms; Industry Terms: Not Available to Industry
How to cite: GDF2_L (TAL 3010) was a gift from Keith Joung (Addgene plasmid # 36002 ; http://n2t.net/addgene:36002 ; RRID:Addgene_36002)
