>Addgene plasmid #36002 | GDF2_L (TAL 3010) | addgene partial sequence | sequence record 45326 | CMV-F 5'-CGCAAATGGGCGGTAGGCGTG-3'
ACTAGAGAACCCACTGCTTACTGGCTTATCGAAATTAATACGACTCACTATAGGGAGACCCAAGCTGGCT
AGCACCATGGACTACAAAGACCATGACGGTGATTATAAAGATCATGACATCGATTACAAGGATGACGATG
ACAAGATGGCCCCCAAGAAGAAGAGGAAGGTGGGCATTCACCGCGGGGTACCTATGGTGGACTTGAGGAC
ACTCGGTTATTCGCAACAGCAACAGGAGAAAATCAAGCCTAAGGTCAGGAGCACCGTCGCGCAACACCAC
GAGGCGCTTGTGGGGCATGGCTTCACTCATGCGCATATTGTCGCGCTTTCACAGCACCCTGCGGCGCTTG
GGACGGTGGCTGTCAAATACCAAGATATGATTGCGGCCCTGCCCGAAGCCACGCACGAGGCAATTGTAGG
GGTCGGTAAACAGTGGTCGGGAGCGCGAGCACTTGAGGCGCTGCTGACTGTGGCGGGTGAGCTTAGGGGG
CCTCCGCTCCAGCTCGACACCGGGCAGCTGCTGAAGATCGCGAAGAGAGGGGGAGTAACAGCGGTAGAGG
CAGTGCACGCCTGGCGCAATGCGCTCACCGGGGCCCCCTTGAACCTGACCCCAGACCAGGTAGTCGCAAT
CGCGTCAAACGGAGGGGGAAAGCAAGCCCTGGAAACCGTGCAAAGGTTGTTGCCGGTCCTTTGTCAAGAC
CACGGCCTTACACCGGAGCAAGTCGTGGCCATTGCAAATAATAACGGTGGCAAACAGGCTCTTGAGACGG
TTCAGAGACTTCTCCCAGTTCTCTGTCAAGCCCACGGGCTGACTCCCGATCAAGTTGTAGCGATTGCGTC
GAACATTGGAGGGAAACAAGCATTGGAGACTGTCCAACGGCTCCTTCCCGTGTTGTGTCAAGC
