>Addgene plasmid #36002 | GDF2_L (TAL 3010) | addgene partial sequence | sequence record 46224 | BGH-rev 5'-TAGAAGGCACAGTCGAGG-3'
GGTGATGATGACCGGTACGCGTAGAATCGAGACCGAGGAGAGGGTTAGGGATAGGCTTACCTTCGAAGGG
CCCTTAAAAGTTTATCTCGCCGTTATTAAATTTCCGTCTGACTTCCTCTAAGGTTAATGTGCCGGCTTTA
ATCATTTCTCCACCAATTAAAAGCTCTTCTACACTAAGAACAGCTCCATTACAATTAGTGATATGATTTA
ATCGTGTAAGCTGAGCTTTGTAGTTTCCTTTAAAGTGACCACTCACAAATAAAAACTTAAATTCCGTTAC
AGAAGATGGATAGACTTTCCACCATTCATTAGGGTTGATATGTTTGTTTCGTGTTTGATTTTCTTCGACA
TATCGTTGCATTTCATCTGCTTGGCCAATTGGCAGATTATAACCTCCGCTATAAGCTTTAGTATCCACGA
TCACACCGTAATCAATAGGAGATCCGACAGTATAAATTGCTCCGTCCGGTTTCCTTGATCCACCCAAATG
TTTACCTCTATATCCATAAACTTTCATAAAAAATTCCATTACCTTCATTTCAAGAATTCTATCCTGAGTG
GAATTTCTGGCAATTTCAATTAATTCAATATATTCATGAGGCACATATTTCAATTTATGACGAAGTTCAG
ATTTCTTCTCCTCCAGTTCACTTTTGACTAGTTGGGATCCCGCGACTCGATGGGAAGTTCTCTCGGGAAT
CCGCCGGTTGGTTCTTTTGATCAATGCGGGAGCATGAGGCAGACCCTTTTTGACTGCATCGAGCGCGGGT
CGTCCACCAAGACATGCCAACGCCACCAGATGGTCATTCGTTAACGCAGCCAACGCGGGATCGGGCCTGG
ACAATTGGG
